>Addgene plasmid #225165 | pHBJT014 | addgene full sequence | sequence record 444699 | Addgene NGS Result
AAAAAAAACACACAAAGGTCTAGCGGAATTTACAGAGGGTCTAGCAGAATTTACAAGTTTTCCAGCAAAG
GTCTAGCAGAATTTACAGATACCCACAACTCAAAGGAAAAGGACTAGTAATTATCATTGACTAGCCCATC
TCAATTGGTATAGTGATTAAAATCACCTAGACCAATTGAGATGTATGTCTGAATTAGTTGTTTTCAAAGC
AAATGAACTAGCGATTAGTCGCTATGACTTAACGGAGCATGAAACCAAGCTAATTTTATGCTGTGTGGCA
CTACTCAACCCCACGATTGAAAACCCTACAAGGAAAGAACGGACGGTATCGTTCACTTATAACCAATACG
CTCAGATGATGAACATCAGTAGGGAAAATGCTTATGGTGTATTAGCTAAAGCAACCAGAGAGCTGATGAC
GAGAACTGTGGAAATCAGGAATCCTTTGGTTAAAGGCTTTGAGATTTTCCAGTGGACAAACTATGCCAAG
TTCTCAAGCGAAAAATTAGAATTAGTTTTTAGTGAAGAGATATTGCCTTATCTTTTCCAGTTAAAAAAAT
TCATAAAATATAATCTGGAACATGTTAAGTCTTTTGAAAACAAATACTCTATGAGGATTTATGAGTGGTT
ATTAAAAGAACTAACACAAAAGAAAACTCACAAGGCAAATATAGAGATTAGCCTTGATGAATTTAAGTTC
ATGTTAATGCTTGAAAATAACTACCATGAGTTTAAAAGGCTTAACCAATGGGTTTTGAAACCAATAAGTA
AAGATTTAAACACTTACAGCAATATGAAATTGGTGGTTGATAAGCGAGGCCGCCCGACTGATACGTTGAT
TTTCCAAGTTGAACTAGATAGACAAATGGATCTCGTAACCGAACTTGAGAACAACCAGATAAAAATGAAT
GGTGACAAAATACCAACAACCATTACATCAGATTCCTACCTACATAACGGACTAAGAAAAACACTACACG
ATGCTTTAACTGCAAAAATTCAGCTCACCAGTTTTGAGGCAAAATTTTTGAGTGACATGCAAAGTAAGTA
TGATCTCAATGGTTCGTTCTCATGGCTCACGCAAAAACAACGAACCACACTAGAGAACATACTGGCTAAA
TACGGAAGGATCTGAGGTTCTTATGGCTCTTGTATCTATCAGTGAAGCATCAAGACTAACAAACAAAAGT
AGAACAACTGTTCACCGTTACATATCAAAGGGAAAACTGTCCATATGCACAGATGAAAACGGTGTAAAAA
AGATAGATACATCAGAGCTTTTACGAGTTTTTGGTGCATTCAAAGCTGTTCACCATGAACAGATCGACAA
TGTAACAGATGAACAGCATGTAACACCTAATAGAACAGGTGAAACCAGTAAAACAAAGCAACTAGAACAT
GAAATTGAACACCTGAGACAACTTGTTACAGCTCAACAGTCACACATAGACAGCCTGAAACAGGCGATGC
TGCTTATCGAATCAAAGCTGCCGACAACACGGGAGCCAGTGACGCCTCCCGTGGGGAAAAAATCATGGCA
ATTCTGGAAGAAATAGCGCTTTCAGCCGGCAAACCGGCTGAAGCCGGATCTGCGATTCTGATAACAAACT
AGCAACACCAGAACAGCCCGTTTGCGGGCAGCAAAACCCGTACTTTTGGACGTTCCGGCGGTTTTTTGTG
GCGAGTGGTGTTCGGGCGGTGCGCGCAAGATCCATTATGTTAAACGGGCGAGTTTACATCTCAAAACCGC
CCGCTTAACACCATCAGAAATCCTCAGCGCGATTTTAAGCACCAACCCCCCCCCGTAACACCCAAATCCA
TACTGAAAGTGGCTTTGTTGAATAAATCAGATTTCGGGTAAGTCTCCTAGGCACCAATAACTGCCCTAGT
ATGACGTCTGTCGCACCTGCTTGATCGCGGCCGCGATAGCTAGATCGCGTTGCTCCTCTTCTCCATCCGC
GTTCCAAGCTGCGGAAAGGCACCCATAAGCGTACGCCTGGTCGAGCAGGCGACGCGGATCGACGTCCAGC
GCACGAGAGAATGCGTCCGCCATCTGTGCAATGCGTCTAGGATCGAGACAAAGGTCGTCTCTGTCAGCCG
GATCGTAGAACATATTGGCGGCGCCAAAGCCCACTTCACCGACCAGACCGACGGGATCTATCACCAGCCA
GCCGCGACTGGAGAACATGATGTTTTCATGATGCAGATCGCCATGTAGCCCACGCAGTTCCGAGGCATTG
CTCATCATTTGATCGGCTATAATCGCCGCGTGGACGTAGTCAGTTTGACAACCTGCGTTTTGATCATCGC
GCGCCCGCTGAAACAAAGCTGCAAAGCGATCCCGGATCGGGAGAAGGGCAGAAGGCAGGGGTTCCTCAGA
TGCGGCATACAGCTTCGCCATTAGTTCCGCTGCAATTTCGGTCGCCTGGTAGTCGCCGTGCTCGGCAACG
ATGTGAGAGAGCATTCGCTCCCCGGCATATTCGAGCAACATCAGATTGTTCTCACGACCGAGCAACCGGA
CTGCTCCCCTCCCATTGCGCCATACCAGATAGTCGGCCCCGCGCAGTTCATCAGCAATGTCTTCTATAGG
TTTCAATCCCTTGACGATTGCAGGAGTCCCGTCTGGCAATGAAACTTTCCAAACGAGGCTGGAAAAGGTG
TCCGCAATGAGAACAGGTTGCGAAACGTGCCAATGAGCAGGAAAAACAGGCGGCATGAACATCAACCCCA
AGTCAGAGGGTCCAATCGCAGATAGAAGGCAAGGCGTTCGCGGTCGGGGGCTTCGATCCCCAATACATTG
AATAGGACAGCGAAGGCGCGCTCTGCTTCATCTGGCGCTGCCCAGTTCTCTTCGGCGTTAGCAATCATGA
GTGCCAAATCGGCATAGCGATCTGCTGTTCCGAGCCGCCCAAGGTCGATCAGACCCGTGCATTGAAGAGT
TTTAGGGTCCACCATGAAGTTCGGCATGCAGGGATCACCATGGCAAACAACCATATCGGTGCGCTCTTGG
TCGAGCCGCACCGGTAGCTCTCGTTCGACACGAGCCAAAAGATCGAGCTGCGGCGTACTCTTGTCCTCGT
CCGGTAAGAAGTCGGGATTGACGGCATTGCGGGACACCACATCAACGGCGCGTCCGAACATTCGCGACAG
CCTGCGCTCAAACGGACATTGATCAACCGATAGGCTGTGAACAGCGCCAAGTTGCTGCCCCATTGACGGC
CACGCTTTGAGCAAATCCGCTCCAGACAGATCAGCCGCCGGTACTCCCGGAATTGCCGTTATCACCAAGC
ATGCACCCTCCTGTTCCTCCTGCCAGTTGATGACCTCGGGGCAAGCCACACCTCGACCTTTGAGCCAAAT
GAGGCGGTCACGCTCTCCAGCGAGCTCACCGCGGCGGGAAGCAGGTGCGATTTTCGCGAAGGCATGCCCG
TCACCACGTCGAAAAACAAAATCACCAGATTCTCCGCCTCTGACAGGCAACCAGTCAGAATGCGATTCAC
CAAAAAAAATATTAGTTCGATTCAATTTAGCTTCCTTAGCTCCTGAAAATCTCGATAACTCAAAAAATAC
GCCCGGTAGTGATCTTATTTCATTATGGTGAAAGTTGGAACCTCTTACGTGCCGATCAACGTCTCATTTT
CGCCAAAAGTTGGCCCAGGGCTTCCCGGTATCAACAGGGACACCAGGATTTATTTATTCTGCGAAGTGAT
CTTCCGTCACAGGTATTTATTCGGCGCAAAGTGCGTCGGGTGATGCTGCCAACTTACTGATTTAGTGTAT
GATGGTGTTTTTGAGGTGCTCCAGTGGCTTCTGTTTCTATCAGCTGTCCCTCCTGTTCAGCTACTGACGG
GGTGGTGCGTAACGGCAAAAGCACCGCCGGACATCAGCGCCATTCGCCATTCAGGCTGCGCAACTGTTGG
GAAGGGCGATCGGTGCGGGCCTCTTCGCTATTACGCCAGCTGGCGAAAGGGGGATGTGCTGCAAGGCGAT
TAAGTTGGGTAACGCCAGGGTTTTCCCAGTCACGACGTTGTAAAACGACGGCCAGTGCCAAGCTTGCATG
CCTGCAGGTCGACTCTAGAGGATCCCCGGGGACTACAAAGACGATGACGACAAGTAATGATAGGGTACCG
AGCTCGAATTCGTAATCATGTCATAGCTGTTTCCTGTGTGAAATTGTTATCCGCTCACAATTCCACACAA
CATACGAGCCGGAAGCATAAAGTGTAAAGCCTGGGGTGCCTAATGAGTGAGCTAACTCACATTAATTGCG
TTGCGCTCACTGCCCGCTTTCCAGTCGGGAAACCTGTCGTGCCAGCTGCATTAATGAATCGGCCAACGCG
CGGGGAGAGGCGGTTTGCGTATTGGGCGCTCCTCGCTAACGGATTCACCACTCCGCAGACCCGCCATAAA
ACGCCCTGAGAAGCCCGTGACGGGCTTTTCTTGTATTATGGGTAGTTTCCTTGCATGAATCCATAAAAGG
CGCCTGTAGTGCCATTTACCCCCATTCACTGCCAGAGCCGTGAGCGCAGCGAACTGAATGTCACGAAAAA
GACAGCGACTCAGGTGCCTGATGGTCGGAGACAAAAGGAATATTCAGCGATTTGCCCGAGCTTGCGAGGG
TGCTACTTAAGCCTTTAGGGTTTTAAGGTCTGTTTTGTAGAGGAGCAAACAGCGTTTGCGACATCCTTTT
GTAATACTGCGGAACTGACTAAAGTAGTGAGTTATACACAGGGCTGGGATCTATTCTTTTTATCTTTTTT
TATTCTTTCTTTATTCTATAAATTATAACCACTTGAATATAAAC
Features (pLannotate 1.2.2; 14 found; start..end, strand, type, name):
    185..1135    +  CDS            Rep101: RepA protein needed for replication with the pSC101 origin; rep101
   1930..2019    +  CDS            YPQR_ACICA (fragment): Protein inferred from homology: Swiss-Prot protein existence level 3. From Acinetobacter calcoaceticus.
   2725..3486    -  CDS            aphE (fragment): APHE_STRGR - Protein inferred from homology: Swiss-Prot protein existence level 3. The aminoglycoside phosphotransferases achieve inactivation of their antibiotic substrates by phosphorylation. From Streptomyces griseus.
   3526..3628    -  promoter       cat promoter: promoter of the E. coli cat gene encoding chloramphenicol acetyltransferase
   3749..3890    +  mobile_element IS1 (fragment): prokaryotic transposable element IS1
   3893..4047    -  CDS            lacZα (fragment): LacZα fragment of β-galactosidase; lacZ fragment
   4050..4090    -  misc_feature   MCS (fragment): pUC18/19 multiple cloning site
   4090..4110    +  CDS            3xFLAG (fragment): three tandem FLAG® epitope tags
   4123..4141    -  misc_feature   MCS (fragment): pUC18/19 multiple cloning site
   4174..4190    -  protein_bind   lac operator: The lac repressor binds to the lac operator to inhibit transcription in E. coli. This inhibition can be relieved by adding lactose or isopropyl-β-D-thiogalactopyranoside (IPTG). lac repressor encoded by lacI
   4198..4228    -  promoter       lac promoter: promoter for the E. coli lac operon
   4243..4264    -  protein_bind   CAP binding site: CAP binding activates transcription in the presence of cAMP. E. coli catabolite activator protein
   4277..4369    -  CDS            lacI (fragment): lac repressor; lacI; The lac repressor binds to the lac operator to inhibit transcription in E. coli. This inhibition can be relieved by adding lactose or isopropyl-β-D-thiogalactopyranoside (IPTG).
   4719..137     +  rep_origin     pSC101 ori (across the origin): low-copy replication origin that requires the Rep101 protein
