[The description below was written by a language model from this plasmid's Addgene catalogue record and pLannotate feature annotations shown in this document.]
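Description:
pHBJT014 is an empty, low-copy bacterial cloning and expression vector from a plasmid series built for rapid sub-cloning and use across various Enterobacteriaceae. It replicates from the pSC101 origin together with the plasmid-encoded RepA (Rep101) protein that this origin requires, which keeps copy number low. Selection is by streptomycin. The feature table annotates the corresponding region only by homology, as a fragment resembling an aminoglycoside phosphotransferase (aphE-like) lying downstream of a cat promoter, so the precise identity of the resistance gene is not spelled out beyond the depositor's statement that the plasmid confers streptomycin resistance. The parental backbone is listed as unknown. The catalogue size (about 4.8 kb) agrees closely with the sequenced record.

The cloning region is the pUC18 multiple cloning site embedded in a lacZα fragment, preceded by the CAP binding site, lac promoter and lac operator, with a residual lacI fragment nearby. A single FLAG epitope has been inserted at the SmaI site, splitting the MCS into two annotated pieces; the annotation software labels it as a partial 3xFLAG match, consistent with one copy. A SmaI site sits immediately upstream of the tag, so an open reading frame placed there acquires a C-terminal FLAG fusion. In this version the tag lies on the opposite strand to the lac promoter, meaning a tagged insert is not driven by that promoter. The record does not state what would drive expression; an insert would presumably need to bring its own promoter. The remaining annotations, a short IS1 fragment and a small homology-inferred protein fragment, appear to be backbone remnants. The vector suits low-copy expression and immunodetection of FLAG-tagged proteins.
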