Addgene plasmid #225165: pHBJT014
Purpose: (Empty Backbone) Low copy cloning vector for integration of C-terminal FLAG epitope tag (SmR). SmaI restriction site immediately upstream of the FLAG epitope. FLAG epitope in opposite orientation of lac promoter.
Depositing lab: Jenny-Lee Thomassin. Depositing organization: University of Saskatchewan. Publication: Generation of a plasmid series for rapid sub-cloning and use in various Enterobacteriaceae. Braun HG, Kanwal N, Rivera Lopez LF, Thomassin JL. J Biosci Bioeng. 2024 Sep 6:S1389-1723(24)00253-6. doi: 10.1016/j.jbiosc.2024.08.006. PubMed 39244484.
Backbone
  Vector backbone: Unknown
  Backbone size (bp): 4769
  Vector type: Bacterial Expression, Synthetic Biology
  Tag / fusion protein: FLAG epitope tag (35 bp) (C terminal on insert)
Growth in bacteria
  Bacterial resistance: Streptomycin, 50 μg/mL
  Growth temperature: 37°C
  Growth strain: DH5alpha
  Copy number: Low Copy
Gene/Insert
  Gene/Insert name: None
  Tag / fusion protein: FLAG epitope tag (35 bp) (C terminal on insert)
Terms and licenses: Academic/Nonprofit Terms; Industry Terms: Not Available to Industry
Depositor comments: Low copy plasmid (pSC101 ori and repA), pUC18 MCS with FLAG epitope integrated at SmaI site, confers streptomycin resistance
How to cite: pHBJT014 was a gift from Jenny-Lee Thomassin (Addgene plasmid # 225165 ; http://n2t.net/addgene:225165 ; RRID:Addgene_225165)
